>Addgene plasmid #127509 | INCTbiosyn-pEF-GFP(rc)13 | addgene full sequence | sequence record 250751 | Addgene NGS Result
CCACCTGGGTCGACATTGATTATTGACTAGATCATCGCGTGAGGCTCCGGTGCCCGTCAGTGGGCAGAGC
GCACATCGCCCACAGTCCCCGAGAAGTTGGGGGGAGGGGTCGGCAATTGAACCGGTGCCTAGAGAAGGTG
GCGCGGGGTAAACTGGGAAAGTGATGTCGTGTACTGGCTCCGCCTTTTTCCCGAGGGTGGGGGAGAACCG
TATATAAGTGCAGTAGTCGCCGTGAACGTTCTTTTTCGCAACGGGTTTGCCGCCAGAACACAGGTAAGTG
CCGTGTGTGGTTCCCGCGGGCCTGGCCTCTTTACGGGTTATGGCCCTTGCGTGCCTTGAATTACTTCCAC
GCCCCTGGCTGCAGTACGTGATTCTTGATCCCGAGCTTCGGGTTGGAAGTGGGTGGGAGAGTTCGAGGCC
TTGCGCTTAAGGAGCCCCTTCGCCTCGTGCTTGAGTTGAGGCCTGGCCTGGGCGCTGGGGCCGCCGCGTG
CGAATCTGGTGGCACCTTCGCGCCTGTCTCGCTGCTTTCGATAAGTCTCTAGCCATTTAAAATTTTTGAT
GACCTGCTGCGACGCTTTTTTTCTGGCAAGATAGTCTTGTAAATGCGGGCCAAGATCTGCACACTGGTAT
TTCGGTTTTTGGGGCCGCGGGCGGCGACGGGGCCCGTGCGTCCCAGCGCACATGTTCGGCGAGGCGGGGC
CTGCGAGCGCGGCCACCGAGAATCGGACGGGGGTAGTCTCAAGCTGGCCGGCCTGCTCTGGTGCCTGGCC
TCGCGCCGCCGTGTATCGCCCCGCCCTGGGCGGCAAGGCTGGCCCGGTCGGCACCAGTTGCGTGAGCGGA
AAGATGGCCGCTTCCCGGCCCTGCTGCAGGGAGCTCAAAATGGAGGACGCGGCGCTCGGGAGAGCGGGCG
GGTGAGTCACCCACACAAAGGAAAAGGGCCTTTCCGTCCTCAGCCGTCGCTTCATGTGACTCCACGGAGT
ACCGGGCGCCGTCCAGGCACCTCGATTAGTTCTCGAGCTTTTGGAGTACGTCGTCTTTAGGTTGGGGGGA
GGGGTTTTATGCGATGGAGTTTCCCCACACTGAGTGGGTGGAGACTGAAGTTAGGCCAGCTTGGCACTTG
ATGTAATTCTCCTTGGAATTTGCCCTTTTTGAGTTTGGATCTTGGTTCATTCTCAAGCCTCAGACAGTGG
TTCAAAGTTTTTTTCTTCCATTTCAGGTGTCGTGAGGAATTCTGCAGTCGACGGTACCGCGGGCCCGGGA
TCCACCGGTCGCCACCGCATACATTGTTGTTGTTTTTCCAGATCCAGTTGGTCCTGTAAATATAAGCAAT
CCATGTGAGTTTACTTGTACAGCTCGTCCATGCCGAGAGTGATCCCGGCGGCGGTCACGAACTCCAGCAG
GACCATGTGATCGCGCTTCTCGTTGGGGTCTTTGCTCAGGGCGGACTGGGTGCTCAGGTAGTGGTTGTCG
GGCAGCAGCACGGGGCCGTCGCCGATGGGGGTGTTCTGCTGGTAGTGGTCGGCGAGCTGCACGCTGCCGT
CCTCGATGTTGTGGCGGATCTTGAAGTTCACCTTGATGCCGTTCTTCTGCTTGTCGGCCATGATATAGAC
GTTGTGGCTGTTGTAGTTGTACTCCAGCTTGTGCCCCAGGATGTTGCCGTCCTCCTTGAAGTCGATGCCC
TTCAGCTCGATGCGGTTCACCAGGGTGTCGCCCTCGAACTTCACCTCGGCGCGGGTCTTGTAGTTGCCGT
CGTCCTTGAAGAAGATGGTGCGCTCCTGGACGTAGCCTTCGGGCATGGCGGACTTGAAGAAGTCGTGCTG
CTTCATGTGGTCGGGGTAGCGGCTGAAGCACTGCACGCCGTAGGTCAGGGTGGTCACGAGGGTGGGCCAG
GGCACGGGCAGCTTGCCGGTGGTGCAGATGAACTTCAGGGTCAGCTTGCCGTAGGTGGCATCGCCCTCGC
CCTCGCCGGACACGCTGAACTTGTGGCCGTTTACGTCGCCGTCCAGCTCGACCAGGATGGGCACCACCCC
GGTGAACAGCTCCTCGCCCTTGCTCACCATTATTCGGAGTTGTATTTATGTTACTAAAACAACTGGTCAA
GTTCTACAAATACAACCGTTATTGAGCGGCCGCACTCCTCAGGTGCAGGCTGCCTATCAGAAGGTGGTGG
CTGGTGTGGCCAATGCCCTGGCTCACAAATACCACTGAGATCTTTTTCCCTCTGCCAAAAATTATGGGGA
CATCATGAAGCCCCTTGAGCATCTGACTTCTGGCTAATAAAGGAAATTTATTTTCATTGCAATAGTGTGT
TGGAATTTTTTGTGTCTCTCACTCGGAAGGACATATGGGAGGGCAAATCATTTAAAACATCAGAATGAGT
ATTTGGTTTAGAGTTTGGCAACATATGCCCATATGCTGGCTGCCATGAACAAAGGTTGGCTATAAAGAGG
TCATCAGTATATGAAACAGCCCCCTGCTGTCCATTCCTTATTCCATAGAAAAGCCTTGACTTGAGGTTAG
ATTTTTTTTATATTTTGTTTTGTGTTATTTTTTTCTTTAACATCCCTAAAATTTTCCTTACATGTTTTAC
TAGCCAGATTTTTCCTCCTCTCCTGACTACTCCCAGTCATAGCTGTCCCTCTTCTCTTATGGAGATCCCT
CGACCTGCAGCCCAAGCTTGGCGTAATCATGGTCATAGCTGTTTCCTGTGTGAAATTGTTATCCGCTCAC
AATTCCACACAACATACGAGCCGGAAGCATAAAGTGTAAAGCCTGGGGTGCCTAATGAGTGAGCTAACTC
ACATTAATTGCGTTGCGCTCACTGCCCGCTTTCCAGTCGGGAAACCTGTCGTGCCAGCGGATCCGCATCT
CAATTAGTCAGCAACCATAGTCCCGCCCCTAACTCCGCCCATCCCGCCCCTAACTCCGCCCAGTTCCGCC
CATTCTCCGCCCCATGGCTGACTAATTTTTTTTATTTATGCAGAGGCCGAGGCCGCCTCGGCCTCTGAGC
TATTCCAGAAGTAGTGAGGAGGCTTTTTTGGAGGCCTAGGCTTTTGCAAAAAGCTAACTTGTTTATTGCA
GCTTATAATGGTTACAAATAAAGCAATAGCATCACAAATTTCACAAATAAAGCATTTTTTTCACTGCATT
CTAGTTGTGGTTTGTCCAAACTCATCAATGTATCTTATCATGTCTGGATCCGCTGCATTAATGAATCGGC
CAACGCGCGGGGAGAGGCGGTTTGCGTATTGGGCGCTCTTCCGCTTCCTCGCTCACTGACTCGCTGCGCT
CGGTCGTTCGGCTGCGGCGAGCGGTATCAGCTCACTCAAAGGCGGTAATACGGTTATCCACAGAATCAGG
GGATAACGCAGGAAAGAACATGTGAGCAAAAGGCCAGCAAAAGGCCAGGAACCGTAAAAAGGCCGCGTTG
CTGGCGTTTTTCCATAGGCTCCGCCCCCCTGACGAGCATCACAAAAATCGACGCTCAAGTCAGAGGTGGC
GAAACCCGACAGGACTATAAAGATACCAGGCGTTTCCCCCTGGAAGCTCCCTCGTGCGCTCTCCTGTTCC
GACCCTGCCGCTTACCGGATACCTGTCCGCCTTTCTCCCTTCGGGAAGCGTGGCGCTTTCTCATAGCTCA
CGCTGTAGGTATCTCAGTTCGGTGTAGGTCGTTCGCTCCAAGCTGGGCTGTGTGCACGAACCCCCCGTTC
AGCCCGACCGCTGCGCCTTATCCGGTAACTATCGTCTTGAGTCCAACCCGGTAAGACACGACTTATCGCC
ACTGGCAGCAGCCACTGGTAACAGGATTAGCAGAGCGAGGTATGTAGGCGGTGCTACAGAGTTCTTGAAG
TGGTGGCCTAACTACGGCTACACTAGAAGAACAGTATTTGGTATCTGCGCTCTGCTGAAGCCAGTTACCT
TCGGAAAAAGAGTTGGTAGCTCTTGATCCGGCAAACAAACCACCGCTGGTAGCGGTGGTTTTTTTGTTTG
CAAGCAGCAGATTACGCGCAGAAAAAAAGGATCTCAAGAAGATCCTTTGATCTTTTCTACGGGGTCTGAC
GCTCAGTGGAACGAAAACTCACGTTAAGGGATTTTGGTCATGAGATTATCAAAAAGGATCTTCACCTAGA
TCCTTTTAAATTAAAAATGAAGTTTTAAATCAATCTAAAGTATATATGAGTAAACTTGGTCTGACAGTTA
CCAATGCTTAATCAGTGAGGCACCTATCTCAGCGATCTGTCTATTTCGTTCATCCATAGTTGCCTGACTC
CCCGTCGTGTAGATAACTACGATACGGGAGGGCTTACCATCTGGCCCCAGTGCTGCAATGATACCGCGAG
ACCCACGCTCACCGGCTCCAGATTTATCAGCAATAAACCAGCCAGCCGGAAGGGCCGAGCGCAGAAGTGG
TCCTGCAACTTTATCCGCCTCCATCCAGTCTATTAATTGTTGCCGGGAAGCTAGAGTAAGTAGTTCGCCA
GTTAATAGTTTGCGCAACGTTGTTGCCATTGCTACAGGCATCGTGGTGTCACGCTCGTCGTTTGGTATGG
CTTCATTCAGCTCCGGTTCCCAACGATCAAGGCGAGTTACATGATCCCCCATGTTGTGCAAAAAAGCGGT
TAGCTCCTTCGGTCCTCCGATCGTTGTCAGAAGTAAGTTGGCCGCAGTGTTATCACTCATGGTTATGGCA
GCACTGCATAATTCTCTTACTGTCATGCCATCCGTAAGATGCTTTTCTGTGACTGGTGAGTACTCAACCA
AGTCATTCTGAGAATAGTGTATGCGGCGACCGAGTTGCTCTTGCCCGGCGTCAATACGGGATAATACCGC
GCCACATAGCAGAACTTTAAAAGTGCTCATCATTGGAAAACGTTCTTCGGGGCGAAAACTCTCAAGGATC
TTACCGCTGTTGAGATCCAGTTCGATGTAACCCACTCGTGCACCCAACTGATCTTCAGCATCTTTTACTT
TCACCAGCGTTTCTGGGTGAGCAAAAACAGGAAGGCAAAATGCCGCAAAAAAGGGAATAAGGGCGACACG
GAAATGTTGAATACTCATACTCTTCCTTTTTCAATATTATTGAAGCATTTATCAGGGTTATTGTCTCATG
AGCGGATACATATTTGAATGTATTTAGAAAAATAAACAAATAGGGGTTCCGCGCACATTTCCCCGAAAAG
TG
Features (pLannotate 1.2.2; 18 found; start..end, strand, type, name):
     12..30      +  enhancer       CMV enhancer (fragment): human cytomegalovirus immediate early enhancer
     44..1225    +  promoter       EF-1α promoter: strong constitutive promoter for human elongation factor EF-1α
   1227..1263    +  misc_feature   MCS (fragment): multiple cloning site
   1276..1338    -  CDS            comGA (fragment): COMGA_BACSU - Also known as comG1. Experimental evidence at protein level: Swiss-Prot protein existence level 1. Required for uptake of DNA by competent cells. From Bacillus subtilis (strain 168).
   1341..2060    -  CDS            EGFP: the original enhanced GFP (Yang et al., 1996) mammalian codon-optimized
   2134..2205    +  CDS            HBB (fragment): HBB_PONPY - Experimental evidence at transcript level: Swiss-Prot protein existence level 2. Involved in oxygen transport from the lung to the various peripheral tissues. From Pongo pygmaeus (Bornean orangutan).
   2276..2331    +  polyA_signal   β-globin poly(A) signal: rabbit β-globin polyadenylation signal (Gil and Proudfoot, 1987)
   2716..2732    -  protein_bind   lac operator: The lac repressor binds to the lac operator to inhibit transcription in E. coli. This inhibition can be relieved by adding lactose or isopropyl-β-D-thiogalactopyranoside (IPTG). lac repressor encoded by lacI
   2740..2770    -  promoter       lac promoter: promoter for the E. coli lac operon
   2785..2806    -  protein_bind   CAP binding site: CAP binding activates transcription in the presence of cAMP. E. coli catabolite activator protein
   2819..2858    -  CDS            lacI (fragment): lac repressor; lacI; The lac repressor binds to the lac operator to inhibit transcription in E. coli. This inhibition can be relieved by adding lactose or isopropyl-β-D-thiogalactopyranoside (IPTG).
   2865..2887    +  promoter       SV40 promoter (fragment): SV40 enhancer and early promoter
   2911..3046    +  rep_origin     SV40 ori: SV40 origin of replication
   3066..3200    +  polyA_signal   SV40 poly(A) signal: SV40 polyadenylation signal
   3202..3256    -  CDS            lacI (fragment): lac repressor; lacI; The lac repressor binds to the lac operator to inhibit transcription in E. coli. This inhibition can be relieved by adding lactose or isopropyl-β-D-thiogalactopyranoside (IPTG).
   3439..4027    -  rep_origin     ori: high-copy-number ColE1/pMB1/pBR322/pUC origin of replication
   4198..5058    -  CDS            AmpR: β-lactamase; bla; confers resistance to ampicillin, carbenicillin, and related antibiotics
   5059..5163    -  promoter       AmpR promoter: bla
