[The description below was written by a language model from this plasmid's Addgene catalogue record and pLannotate feature annotations shown in this document.]
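Description:
INCTbiosyn-pEF-GFP(rc)13 is a mammalian expression plasmid of about 5.2 kb, built on the pEF-GFP backbone to act as a reporter "switch" for a serine integrase designated integrase 13. It is propagated in E. coli as a high-copy plasmid through a ColE1/pUC-type origin and selected with ampicillin via the β-lactamase gene and its native promoter. The backbone also carries an SV40 origin of replication, an SV40 poly(A) signal, and remnants of lac regulatory sequences typical of pUC-derived vectors.

The payload is a forward-oriented human EF-1α promoter followed by an EGFP coding sequence placed in reverse-complement orientation, with a rabbit β-globin polyadenylation signal downstream. The roughly 850 bp insert replaced the original forward EGFP of the parent plasmid. It consists of the inverted EGFP flanked by the attB and attP attachment sites of integrase 13. These att sites are not annotated by name in the feature table. The short "comGA" hit beside EGFP falls where one of them would be expected and is probably a spurious match, and the "HBB" fragment most likely reflects β-globin sequence belonging to the polyadenylation region.

In the resting state the promoter reads the antisense strand of EGFP, so no fluorescent protein is made. When the cognate integrase is supplied, recombination between attB and attP is intended to invert the intervening segment, putting EGFP in the sense orientation and switching on fluorescence. This kind of inversion is normally unidirectional because it produces attL and attR sites. The plasmid therefore serves as a readout for integrase 13 activity in genetic switch designs for eukaryotic cells. The depositor comment attributes the att sequences to "integrase 2", which conflicts with the rest of the record.
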