Addgene plasmid #127509: INCTbiosyn-pEF-GFP(rc)13
Purpose: Plasmid has an EF1 alpha promoter in a forward sequence orientation and an inverted EGFP coding sequence (reverse complement) flanked by attB and attP integrase 13 attachment sites.
Depositing lab: Martin Bonamino. Depositing organization: Instituto Nacional de Cancer (INCA). Publication: Genetic switches designed for eukaryotic cells and controlled by serine integrases. Gomide MS, Sales TT, Barros LRC, Limia CG, de Oliveira MA, Florentino LH, Barros LMG, Robledo ML, Jose GPC, Almeida MSM, Lima RN, Rehen SK, Lacorte C, Melo EO, Murad AM, Bonamino MH, Coelho CM, Rech E. Commun Biol. 2020 May 22;3(1):255. doi: 10.1038/s42003-020-0971-8. PubMed 32444777.
Backbone
  Vector backbone: pEF-GFP
  Vector type: Mammalian Expression
Growth in bacteria
  Bacterial resistance: Ampicillin, 100 μg/mL
  Growth temperature: 37°C
  Growth strain: DH5alpha
  Copy number: High Copy
Gene/Insert
  Gene/Insert name: EGFP reverse complement coding sequence flanked by attB/attP Integrase 13 attachment sites. (alt name: Switch vector INT 13)
  Species: H. sapiens (human)
  Insert size (bp): 848
  Cloning method: Unknown
Terms and licenses: Academic/Nonprofit Terms; Industry Terms: Not Available to Industry
Depositor comments: The EGFP coding sequence in a reverse complement orientation flanked by attB and attP integrase 13 attachment sites were cloned into pEF-GFP plasmid (Addgene #11154) replacing the original EGFP forward coding sequence. The attB/P integrase 2 attachment sites sequences were obtained from Yang, L. et al. Nat. Methods 11, 1261-1266 (2014).
How to cite: INCTbiosyn-pEF-GFP(rc)13 was a gift from Martin Bonamino (Addgene plasmid # 127509 ; http://n2t.net/addgene:127509 ; RRID:Addgene_127509)
